>Addgene plasmid #164883 | TC1316 | addgene full sequence | sequence record 325957 | Addgene NGS Result
TGAGCAAAAGGCCAGCAAAAGGCCAGGAACCGTAAAAAGGCCGCGTTGCTGGCGTTTTTCCATAGGCTCC
GCCCCCCTGACGAGCATCACAAAAATCGACGCTCAAGTCAGAGGTGGCGAAACCCGACAGGACTATAAAG
ATACCAGGCGTTTCCCCCTGGAAGCTCCCTCGTGCGCTCTCCTGTTCCGACCCTGCCGCTTACCGGATAC
CTGTCCGCCTTTCTCCCTTCGGGAAGCGTGGCGCTTTCTCATAGCTCACGCTGTAGGTATCTCAGTTCGG
TGTAGGTCGTTCGCTCCAAGCTGGGCTGTGTGCACGAACCCCCCGTTCAGCCCGACCGCTGCGCCTTATC
CGGTAACTATCGTCTTGAGTCCAACCCGGTAAGACACGACTTATCGCCACTGGCAGCAGCCACTGGTAAC
AGGATTAGCAGAGCGAGGTATGTAGGCGGTGCTACAGAGTTCTTGAAGTGGTGGCCTAACTACGGCTACA
CTAGAAGAACAGTATTTGGTATCTGCGCTCTGCTGAAGCCAGTTACCTTCGGAAAAAGAGTTGGTAGCTC
TTGATCCGGCAAACAAACCACCGCTGGTAGCGGTGGTTTTTTTGTTTGCAAGCAGCAGATTACGCGCAGA
AAAAAAGGATCTCAAGAAGATCCTTTGATCTTTTCTACGGGGTCTGACGCTCAGTGGAACGAAAACTCAC
GTTAAGGGATTTTGGTCATGAGATTATCAAAAAGGATCTTCACCTAGATCCTTTTAAATTAAAAATGAAG
TTTTAAATCAATCTAAAGTATATATGAGTAAACTTGGTCTGACAGTTACCAATGCTTAATCAGTGAGGCA
CCTATCTCAGCGATCTGTCTATTTCGTTCATCCATAGTTGCCTGACTCCCCGTCGTGTAGATAACTACGA
TACGGGAGGGCTTACCATCTGGCCCCAGTGCTGCAATGATACCGCGAGACCCACGCTCACCGGCTCCAGA
TTTATCAGCAATAAACCAGCCAGCCGGAAGGGCCGAGCGCAGAAGTGGTCCTGCAACTTTATCCGCCTCC
ATCCAGTCTATTAATTGTTGCCGGGAAGCTAGAGTAAGTAGTTCGCCAGTTAATAGTTTGCGCAACGTTG
TTGCCATTGCTACAGGCATCGTGGTGTCACGCTCGTCGTTTGGTATGGCTTCATTCAGCTCCGGTTCCCA
ACGATCAAGGCGAGTTACATGATCCCCCATGTTGTGCAAAAAAGCGGTTAGCTCCTTCGGTCCTCCGATC
GTTGTCAGAAGTAAGTTGGCCGCAGTGTTATCACTCATGGTTATGGCAGCACTGCATAATTCTCTTACTG
TCATGCCATCCGTAAGATGCTTTTCTGTGACTGGTGAGTACTCAACCAAGTCATTCTGAGAATAGTGTAT
GCGGCGACCGAGTTGCTCTTGCCCGGCGTCAATACGGGATAATACCGCGCCACATAGCAGAACTTTAAAA
GTGCTCATCATTGGAAAACGTTCTTCGGGGCGAAAACTCTCAAGGATCTTACCGCTGTTGAGATCCAGTT
CGATGTAACCCACTCGTGCACCCAACTGATCTTCAGCATCTTTTACTTTCACCAGCGTTTCTGGGTGAGC
AAAAACAGGAAGGCAAAATGCCGCAAAAAAGGGAATAAGGGCGACACGGAAATGTTGAATACTCATACTC
TTCCTTTTTCAATATTATTGAAGCATTTATCAGGGTTATTGTCTCATGAGCGGATACATATTTGAATGTA
TTTAGAAAAATAAACAAATAGGGGTTCCGCGCACATTTCCCCGAAAAGTGCCACCTGACGTCGACGGATC
GGGAGATCTCCCGATCCCCTATGGTGCACTCTCAGTACAATCTGCTCTGATGCCGCATAGTTAAGCCAGT
ATCTGCTCCCTGCTTGTGTGTTGGAGGTCGCTGAGTAGTGCGCGAGCAAAATTTAAGCTACAACAAGGCA
AGGCTTGACCGACAATTGCATGAAGAATCTGCTTAGGGTTAGGCGTTTTGCGCTGCTTCGCGATGTACGG
GCCAGATATACGCGTTGACATTGATTATTGACTAGTTATTAATAGTAATCAATTACGGGGTCATTAGTTC
ATAGCCCATATATGGAGTTCCGCGTTACATAACTTACGGTAAATGGCCCGCCTGGCTGACCGCCCAACGA
CCCCCGCCCATTGACGTCAATAATGACGTATGTTCCCATAGTAACGCCAATAGGGACTTTCCATTGACGT
CAATGGGTGGAGTATTTACGGTAAACTGCCCACTTGGCAGTACATCAAGTGTATCATATGCCAAGTACGC
CCCCTATTGACGTCAATGACGGTAAATGGCCCGCCTGGCATTATGCCCAGTACATGACCTTATGGGACTT
TCCTACTTGGCAGTACATCTACGTATTAGTCATCGCTATTACCATGGTGATGCGGTTTTGGCAGTACATC
AATGGGCGTGGATAGCGGTTTGACTCACGGGGATTTCCAAGTCTCCACCCCATTGACGTCAATGGGAGTT
TGTTTTGGCACCAAAATCAACGGGACTTTCCAAAATGTCGTAACAACTCCGCCCCATTGACGCAAATGGG
CGGTAGGCGTGTACGGTGGGAGGTCTATATAAGCAGAGCTCTCTGGCTAACTAGAGAACCCACTGCTTAC
TGGCTTATCGAAATTAATACGACTCACTATAGGGAGACCCAAGCTGGCTAGCGTTTAAACTTAAGCTTGC
CACCATGAAACGGACTGCTGACGGCAGCGAATTTGAGAGCCCCAAGAAGAAGAGGAAAGTCGGATCCATC
GAGAAGAAGAAGAGCTTCGCCAAGGGCATGGGAGTGAAGAGCACCCTGGTGTCCGGCTCTAAGGTGTACA
TGACCACATTTGCTGAGGGAAGCGACGCCAGGCTGGAGAAGATCGTGGAGGGCGATAGCATCAGATCCGT
GAACGAGGGAGAGGCTTTCAGCGCCGAGATGGCTGACAAGAACGCTGGCTACAAGATCGGAAACGCCAAG
TTTTCCCACCCAAAGGGCTACGCCGTGGTGGCTAACAACCCACTGTACACCGGACCAGTGCAGCAGGACA
TGCTGGGACTGAAGGAGACACTGGAGAAGAGGTACTTCGGCGAGTCCGCCGACGGAAACGATAACATCTG
CATCCAGGTCATCCACAACATCCTGGATATCGAGAAGATCCTGGCTGAGTACATCACAAACGCCGCTTAC
GCCGTGAACAACATCTCCGGCCTGGACAAGGATATCATCGGCTTCGGAAAGTTTTCTACCGTGTACACAT
ACGACGAGTTCAAGGATCCAGAGCACCACCGGGCCGCTTTTAACAACAACGACAAGCTGATCAACGCCAT
CAAGGCTCAGTACGACGAGTTCGATAACTTTCTGGATAACCCCAGGCTGGGCTACTTCGGACAGGCTTTC
TTTTCTAAGGAGGGCAGAAACTACATCATCAACTACGGAAACGAGTGTTACGACATCCTGGCCCTGCTGA
GCGGACTGGCCCACTGGGTGGTGGCCAACAACGAGGAGGAGTCTCGGATCAGCCGCACCTGGCTGTACAA
CCTGGACAAGAACCTGGATAACGAGTACATCTCCACACTGAACTACCTGTACGACAGGATCACCAACGAG
CTGACAAACAGCTTCTCCAAGAACTCTGCCGCTAACGTGAACTACATCGCTGAGACCCTGGGCATCAACC
CAGCTGAGTTCGCTGAGCAGTACTTCAGATTTTCCATCATGAAGGAGCAGAAGAACCTGGGCTTCAACAT
CACAAAGCTGAGAGAAGTGATGCTGGACAGAAAGGATATGTCCGAGATCAGGAAGAACCACAAGGTGTTC
GATTCTATCAGAACCAAGGTGTACACAATGATGGACTTTGTGATCTACAGGTACTACATCGAGGAGGATG
CCAAGGTGGCCGCTGCCAACAAGAGCCTGCCCGACAACGAGAAGTCTCTGAGCGAGAAGGATATCTTCGT
GATCAACCTGAGAGGCTCCTTTAACGACGATCAGAAGGACGCTCTGTACTACGATGAGGCCAACAGGATC
TGGAGAAAGCTGGAGAACATCATGCACAACATCAAGGAGTTCCGGGGAAACAAGACCCGCGAGTACAAGA
AGAAGGACGCTCCAAGGCTGCCTAGGATCCTGCCTGCTGGAAGGGACGTGAGCGCCTTCAGCAAGCTGAT
GTACGCCCTGACAATGTTTCTGGACGGAAAGGAGATCAACGATCTGCTGACCACACTGATCAACAAGTTC
GACAACATCCAGTCTTTTCTGAAAGTGATGCCTCTGATCGGCGTGAACGCTAAGTTCGTGGAGGAGTACG
CCTTCTTTAAGGACAGCGCCAAGATCGCTGATGAGCTGCGGCTGATCAAGTCCTTTGCCAGGATGGGAGA
GCCAATCGCTGACGCTAGGAGAGCTATGTACATCGATGCCATCCGGATCCTGGGAACCAACGGTTCTAAG
CGCACCGCCGATGGATCCGAGTTCGAATCCCCTAAAAAGAAAAGAAAGGTGGGATCCCAGCTGCATTTAC
CGCAGGTTTTAGCTGACGCTGTCTCACGCCTGGTCCTGGGTAAGTTTGGTGACCTGACCGACAACTTCTC
CTCCCCTCACGCTCGCAGAAAAGTGCTGGCTGGAGTCGTCATGACAACAGGCACAGATGTTAAAGATGCC
AAGGTGATAAGTGTTTCTACAGGAACAAAATGTATTAATGGTGAATACATGAGTGATCGTGGCCTTGCAT
TAAATGACTGCCATGCAGAAATAATATCTCGGAGATCCTTGCTCAGATTTCTTTATACACAACTTGAGCT
TTACTTAAATAACAAAGATGATCAAAAAAGATCCATCTTTCAGAAATCAGAGCGAGGGGGGTTTAGGCTG
AAGGAGAATGTCCAGTTTCATCTGTACATCAGCACCTCTCCCTGTGGAGATGCCAGAATCTTCTCACCAC
ATGAGCCAATCCTGGAAGAACCAGCAGATAGACACCCAAATCGTAAAGCAAGAGGACAGCTACGGACCAA
AATAGAGTCTGGTCAGGGGACGATTCCAGTGCGCTCCAATGCGAGCATCCAAACGTGGGACGGGGTGCTG
CAAGGGGAGCGGCTGCTCACCATGTCCTGCAGTGACAAGATTGCACGCTGGAACGTGGTGGGCATCCAGG
GATCACTGCTCAGCATTTTCGTGGAGCCCATTTACTTCTCGAGCATCATCCTGGGCAGCCTTTACCACGG
GGACCACCTTTCCAGGGCCATGTACCAGCGGATCTCCAACATAGAGGACCTGCCACCTCTCTACACCCTC
AACAAGCCTTTGCTCAGTGGCATCAGCAATGCAGAAGCACGGCAGCCAGGGAAGGCCCCCAACTTCAGTG
TCAACTGGACGGTAGGCGACTCCGCTATTGAGGTCATCAACGCCACGACTGGGAAGGATGAGCTGGGCCG
CGCGTCCCGCCTGTGTAAGCACGCGTTGTACTGTCGCTGGATGCGTGTGCACGGCAAGGTTCCCTCCCAC
TTACTACGCTCCAAGATTACCAAGCCCAACGTGTACCATGAGTCCAAGCTGGCGGCAAAGGAGTACCAGG
CCGCCAAGGCGCGTCTGTTCACAGCCTTCATCAAGGCGGGGCTGGGGGCCTGGGTGGAGAAGCCCACCGA
GCAGGACCAGTTCTCACTCACGGGATCCAAAAGAACTGCGGATGGATCTGAGTTTGAGAGTCCAAAAAAG
AAGAGGAAGGTCGGTTCTATGCGCAACTTCATCATCAACAACGTGATCAGCAACAAGCGGTTTCACTACC
TGATCAGATACGGCGACCCAGCTCACCTGCACGAGATCGCTAAGAACGAGGCCGTGGTGAAGTTCGTGCT
GGGACGGATCGCCGATATCCAGAAGAAGCAGGGCCAGAACGGAAAGAACCAGATCGACCGCTACTACGAG
ACCTGCATCGGCAAGGATAAGGGAAAGTCCGTGTCTGAGAAGGTGGACGCTCTGACCAAGATCATCACAG
GCATGAACTACGACCAGTTCGATAAGAAGAGATCTGTGATCGAGGACACCGGAAGGGAGAACGCCGAGAG
AGAGAAGTTTAAGAAGATCATCAGCCTGTACCTGACAGTGATCTACCACATCCTGAAGAACATCGTGAAC
ATCAACGCTAGATACGTGATCGGCTTCCACTGCGTGGAGCGCGATGCCCAGCTGTACAAGGAGAAGGGAT
ACGACATCAACCTGAAGAAGCTGGAGGAGAAGGGCTTTAGCTCCGTGACCAAGCTGTGCGCTGGAATCGA
CGAGACAGCCCCCGACAAGAGGAAGGATGTGGAGAAGGAGATGGCCGAGAGAGCTAAGGAGAGCATCGAC
TCCCTGGAGTCTGCTAACCCTAAGCTGTACGCCAACTACATCAAGTACTCCGATGAGAAGAAGGCCGAGG
AGTTCACCAGGCAGATCAACAGAGAGAAGGCCAAGACCGCTCTGAACGCCTACCTGAGGAACACAAAGTG
GAACGTGATCATCCGGGAGGACCTGCTGCGCATCGATAACAAGACCTGTACACTGTTCGCTAACAAGGCT
GTGGCCCTGGAGGTGGCTCGCTACGTGCACGCCTACATCAACGACATCGCCGAGGTGAACTCCTACTTTC
AGCTGTACCACTACATCATGCAGAGGATCATCATGAACGAGAGATACGAGAAGTCTAGCGGCAAGGTGTC
TGAGTACTTCGACGCCGTGAACGATGAGAAGAAGTACAACGATAGACTGCTGAAGCTGCTGTGCGTGCCT
TTCGGATACTGTATCCCACGGTTTAAGAACCTGAGCATCGAGGCCCTGTTCGACCGCAACGAGGCTGCCA
AGTTTGATAAGGAGAAGAAGAAGGTGAGCGGCAACTCCGGTTCTAAGCGCACCGCCGATGGATCCGAGTT
CGAATCCCCTAAAAAGAAAAGAAAGGTGGGATCCGACTACAAAGACCATGACGGTGATTATAAAGATCAT
GATATCGATTACAAGGATGACGATGACAAGGGATCCAAAAGAACTGGAAGCGGAGCTACTAACTTCAGCC
TGCTGAAGCAGGCTGGAGACGTGGAGGAGAACCCTGGACCTGTTAACATGGTGAGCAAGGGCGAGGAGGA
TAACATGGCCATCATCAAGGAGTTCATGCGCTTCAAGGTGCACATGGAGGGCTCCGTGAACGGCCACGAG
TTCGAGATCGAGGGCGAGGGCGAGGGCCGCCCCTACGAGGGCACCCAGACCGCCAAGCTGAAGGTGACCA
AGGGTGGCCCCCTGCCCTTCGCCTGGGACATCCTGTCCCCTCAGTTCATGTACGGCTCCAAGGCCTACGT
GAAGCACCCCGCCGACATCCCCGACTACTTGAAGCTGTCCTTCCCCGAGGGCTTCAAGTGGGAGCGCGTG
ATGAACTTCGAGGACGGCGGCGTGGTGACCGTGACCCAGGACTCCTCCCTGCAGGACGGCGAGTTCATCT
ACAAGGTGAAGCTGCGCGGCACCAACTTCCCCTCCGACGGCCCCGTAATGCAGAAGAAGACCATGGGCTG
GGAGGCCTCCTCCGAGCGGATGTACCCCGAGGACGGCGCCCTGAAGGGCGAGATCAAGCAGAGGCTGAAG
CTGAAGGACGGCGGCCACTACGACGCTGAGGTCAAGACCACCTACAAGGCCAAGAAGCCCGTGCAGCTGC
CCGGCGCCTACAACGTCAACATCAAGTTGGACATCACCTCCCACAACGAGGACTACACCATCGTGGAACA
GTACGAACGCGCCGAGGGCCGCCACTCCACCGGCGGCATGGACGAGCTGTACAAGTAAGCTCGAGCCTAG
AGGGCCCGTTTAAACCCGCTGATCAGCCTCGACTGTGCCTTCTAGTTGCCAGCCATCTGTTGTTTGCCCC
TCCCCCGTGCCTTCCTTGACCCTGGAAGGTGCCACTCCCACTGTCCTTTCCTAATAAAATGAGGAAATTG
CATCGCATTGTCTGAGTAGGTGTCATTCTATTCTGGGGGGTGGGGTGGGGCAGGACAGCAAGGGGGAGGA
TTGGGAAGACAATAGCAGGCATGCTGGGGATGCGGTGGGCTCTATGGTACCGTCGACCTCTAGCTAGAGC
TTGGCGTAATCATGGTCATAGCTGTTTCCTGTGTGAAATTGTTATCCGCTCACAATTCCACACAACATAC
GAGCCGGAAGCATAAAGTGTAAAGCCTGGGGTGCCTAATGAGTGAGCTAACTCACATTAATTGCGTTGCG
CTCACTGCCCGCTTTCCAGTCGGGAAACCTGTCGTGCCAGCTGCATTAATGAATCGGCCAACGCGCGGGG
AGAGGCGGTTTGCGTATTGGGCGCTCTTCCGCTTCCTCGCTCACTGACTCGCTGCGCTCGGTCGTTCGGC
TGCGGCGAGCGGTATCAGCTCACTCAAAGGCGGTAATACGGTTATCCACAGAATCAGGGGATAACGCAGG
AAAGAACATG
Features (pLannotate 1.2.2; 17 found; start..end, strand, type, name):
     57..645     -  rep_origin     ori: high-copy-number ColE1/pMB1/pBR322/pUC origin of replication
    816..1676    -  CDS            AmpR: β-lactamase; bla; confers resistance to ampicillin, carbenicillin, and related antibiotics
   1677..1781    -  promoter       AmpR promoter: bla
   1840..1892    -  misc_feature   bom (fragment): basis of mobility region from pBR322
   2047..2426    +  enhancer       CMV enhancer: human cytomegalovirus immediate early enhancer
   2427..2630    +  promoter       CMV promoter: human cytomegalovirus (CMV) immediate early promoter
   2626..2659    +  LTR            5' LTR (truncated) (fragment): truncated 5' long terminal repeat (LTR) from HIV-1
   2675..2693    +  promoter       T7 promoter: promoter for bacteriophage T7 RNA polymerase
   4532..5692    +  CDS            Adarb1 (fragment): RED1_RAT - Also known as Red1. Experimental evidence at protein level: Swiss-Prot protein existence level 1. Catalyzes the hydrolytic deamination of adenosine to inosine in double-stranded RNA (dsRNA) referred to as A-to-I RNA editing. This may affect gene expression and function in a number of ways that include mRNA translation by changing codons and hence the amino acid sequence of proteins; pre-mRNA splicing by altering splice site recognition sequences; RNA stability by changing sequences involved in nuclease recognition; genetic stability in the case of RNA virus genomes by changing seque
   6965..7030    +  CDS            3xFLAG: three tandem FLAG® epitope tags, followed by an enterokinase cleavage site
   7118..7825    +  CDS            mCherry: mCherry is a basic (constitutively fluorescent) red fluorescent protein published in 2004, derived from Discosoma sp.. It is reported to be a very rapidly-maturing monomer with low acid sensitivity.
   7873..8097    +  polyA_signal   bGH poly(A) signal: bovine growth hormone polyadenylation signal
   8159..8175    -  protein_bind   lac operator: The lac repressor binds to the lac operator to inhibit transcription in E. coli. This inhibition can be relieved by adding lactose or isopropyl-β-D-thiogalactopyranoside (IPTG). lac repressor encoded by lacI
   8183..8213    -  promoter       lac promoter: promoter for the E. coli lac operon
   8228..8249    -  protein_bind   CAP binding site: CAP binding activates transcription in the presence of cAMP. E. coli catabolite activator protein
   8262..8354    -  CDS            lacI (fragment): lac repressor; lacI; The lac repressor binds to the lac operator to inhibit transcription in E. coli. This inhibition can be relieved by adding lactose or isopropyl-β-D-thiogalactopyranoside (IPTG).
   8356..8480    -  rep_origin     RSF ori (fragment): Plasmids containing the RSF 1030 origin of replication can be propagated in E. coli cells that contain additional plasmids with compatible origins.
