[The description below was written by a language model from this plasmid's Addgene catalogue record and pLannotate feature annotations shown in this document.]
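Description:
TC1316 is a mammalian expression plasmid built on a pUC57 backbone that encodes REPAIRx, a programmable adenosine-to-inosine RNA base editor. It is maintained in E. coli at high copy through a ColE1/pUC-type origin and selected with ampicillin via the β-lactamase gene. The remaining bacterial annotations (lac promoter/operator, CAP site, and short lacI, bom and RSF ori fragments) appear to be backbone remnants with no stated role in the design.

The expression cassette is driven by the human CMV immediate-early enhancer and promoter. A T7 promoter lies just downstream, which would in principle allow in vitro transcription of the coding region. The open reading frame encodes catalytically dead RfxCas13d (dCas13d, the CasRx architecture) flanked by bipartite nuclear localization signals. Rather than being fused to a terminus, the deaminase domain of human ADAR2 carrying the hyperactive E488Q mutation is embedded inside the Cas13d protein, in loop 3 between T558 and N559, and residues L560–G586 of dCas13d are deleted. The feature table identifies this internal segment as an Adarb1 fragment by homology to the rat protein, although the catalogue describes it as human. The Cas13d sequences on either side are not annotated.

Downstream lie a 3xFLAG epitope and mCherry, followed by a bovine growth hormone polyadenylation signal. The record does not say how mCherry is linked to the editor. In use, a separately supplied Cas13d guide RNA, which this plasmid does not encode, would direct the nuclease-dead protein to a target transcript so that the embedded deaminase converts a chosen adenosine to inosine. The red fluorescence marks transfected cells.
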