Addgene plasmid #164883: TC1316
Purpose: CMV-bpNLS-dCas13d-bpNLS-ADARdd-mCherry, ADARdd embeded in loop3
Depositing lab: Tian Chi. Depositing organization: ShanghaiTech University. Publication: REPAIRx, a specific yet highly efficient programmable A > I RNA base editor. Liu Y, Mao S, Huang S, Li Y, Chen Y, Di M, Huang X, Lv J, Wang X, Ge J, Shen S, Zhang X, Liu D, Huang X, Chi T. EMBO J. 2020 Nov 16;39(22):e104748. doi: 10.15252/embj.2020104748. Epub 2020 Oct 15. PubMed 33058207.
Backbone
  Vector backbone: puc57
  Vector type: Mammalian Expression
Growth in bacteria
  Bacterial resistance: Ampicillin, 100 μg/mL
  Growth temperature: 37°C
  Growth strain: NEB Stable
  Copy number: High Copy
Gene/Insert
  Gene/Insert name: dcas13d-ADARdd (alt names: CasRx (NLS-RfxCas13d-NLS) with hADAR2dd (E488Q) inserted between T558/N559; REPAIRx (Vx))
  Species: Other
  Mutation: dCas13d L560-G586 deleted
  Promoter: CMV, T7
  Cloning method: Gibson Cloning
  Sequencing primers: 5′ n/a
Terms and licenses: Academic/Nonprofit Terms; Industry Terms: Not Available to Industry
How to cite: TC1316 was a gift from Tian Chi (Addgene plasmid # 164883 ; http://n2t.net/addgene:164883 ; RRID:Addgene_164883)
